>Addgene plasmid #75760 | PIK3R5 gRNA (BRDN0001146461) | addgene full sequence | sequence record 184514 | Addgene Assembled Sequence
CCCGGGTGCAAAGATGGATAAAGTTTTAAACAGAGAGGAATCTTTGCAGCTAATGGACCTTCTAGGTCTT
GAAAGGAGTGGGAATTGGCTCCGGTGCCCGTCAGTGGGCAGAGCGCACATCGCCCACAGTCCCCGAGAAG
TTGGGGGGAGGGGTCGGCAATTGATCCGGTGCCTAGAGAAGGTGGCGCGGGGTAAACTGGGAAAGTGATG
TCGTGTACTGGCTCCGCCTTTTTCCCGAGGGTGGGGGAGAACCGTATATAAGTGCAGTAGTCGCCGTGAA
CGTTCTTTTTCGCAACGGGTTTGCCGCCAGAACACAGGTAAGTGCCGTGTGTGGTTCCCGCGGGCCTGGC
CTCTTTACGGGTTATGGCCCTTGCGTGCCTTGAATTACTTCCACCTGGCTGCAGTACGTGATTCTTGATC
CCGAGCTTCGGGTTGGAAGTGGGTGGGAGAGTTCGAGGCCTTGCGCTTAAGGAGCCCCTTCGCCTCGTGC
TTGAGTTGAGGCCTGGCCTGGGCGCTGGGGCCGCCGCGTGCGAATCTGGTGGCACCTTCGCGCCTGTCTC
GCTGCTTTCGATAAGTCTCTAGCCATTTAAAATTTTTGATGACCTGCTGCGACGCTTTTTTTCTGGCAAG
ATAGTCTTGTAAATGCGGGCCAAGATCTGCACACTGGTATTTCGGTTTTTGGGGCCGCGGGCGGCGACGG
GGCCCGTGCGTCCCAGCGCACATGTTCGGCGAGGCGGGGCCTGCGAGCGCGGCCACCGAGAATCGGACGG
GGGTAGTCTCAAGCTGGCCGGCCTGCTCTGGTGCCTGGCCTCGCGCCGCCGTGTATCGCCCCGCCCTGGG
CGGCAAGGCTGGCCCGGTCGGCACCAGTTGCGTGAGCGGAAAGATGGCCGCTTCCCGGCCCTGCTGCAGG
GAGCTCAAAATGGAGGACGCGGCGCTCGGGAGAGCGGGCGGGTGAGTCACCCACACAAAGGAAAAGGGCC
TTTCCGTCCTCAGCCGTCGCTTCATGTGACTCCACGGAGTACCGGGCGCCGTCCAGGCACCTCGATTAGT
TCTCGAGCTTTTGGAGTACGTCGTCTTTAGGTTGGGGGGAGGGGTTTTATGCGATGGAGTTTCCCCACAC
TGAGTGGGTGGAGACTGAAGTTAGGCCAGCTTGGCACTTGATGTAATTCTCCTTGGAATTTGCCCTTTTT
GAGTTTGGATCTTGGTTCATTCTCAAGCCTCAGACAGTGGTTCAAAGTTTTTTTCTTCCATTTCAGGTGT
CGTGACGTACGGCCACCATGACCGAGTACAAGCCCACGGTGCGCCTCGCCACCCGCGACGACGTCCCCAG
GGCCGTACGCACCCTCGCCGCCGCGTTCGCCGACTACCCCGCCACGCGCCACACCGTCGATCCGGACCGC
CACATCGAGCGGGTCACCGAGCTGCAAGAACTCTTCCTCACGCGCGTCGGGCTCGACATCGGCAAGGTGT
GGGTCGCGGACGACGGCGCCGCCGTGGCGGTCTGGACCACGCCGGAGAGCGTCGAAGCGGGGGCGGTGTT
CGCCGAGATCGGCCCGCGCATGGCCGAGTTGAGCGGTTCCCGGCTGGCCGCGCAGCAACAGATGGAAGGC
CTCCTGGCGCCGCACCGGCCCAAGGAGCCCGCGTGGTTCCTGGCCACCGTCGGAGTCTCGCCCGACCACC
AGGGCAAGGGTCTGGGCAGCGCCGTCGTGCTCCCCGGAGTGGAGGCGGCCGAGCGCGCCGGGGTGCCCGC
CTTCCTGGAGACCTCCGCGCCCCGCAACCTCCCCTTCTACGAGCGGCTCGGCTTCACCGTCACCGCCGAC
GTCGAGGTGCCCGAAGGACCGCGCACCTGGTGCATGACCCGCAAGCCCGGTGCCTGAACGCGTTAAGTCG
ACAATCAACCTCTGGATTACAAAATTTGTGAAAGATTGACTGGTATTCTTAACTATGTTGCTCCTTTTAC
GCTATGTGGATACGCTGCTTTAATGCCTTTGTATCATGCTATTGCTTCCCGTATGGCTTTCATTTTCTCC
TCCTTGTATAAATCCTGGTTGCTGTCTCTTTATGAGGAGTTGTGGCCCGTTGTCAGGCAACGTGGCGTGG
TGTGCACTGTGTTTGCTGACGCAACCCCCACTGGTTGGGGCATTGCCACCACCTGTCAGCTCCTTTCCGG
GACTTTCGCTTTCCCCCTCCCTATTGCCACGGCGGAACTCATCGCCGCCTGCCTTGCCCGCTGCTGGACA
GGGGCTCGGCTGTTGGGCACTGACAATTCCGTGGTGTTGTCGGGGAAATCATCGTCCTTTCCTTGGCTGC
TCGCCTGTGTTGCCACCTGGATTCTGCGCGGGACGTCCTTCTGCTACGTCCCTTCGGCCCTCAATCCAGC
GGACCTTCCTTCCCGCGGCCTGCTGCCGGCTCTGCGGCCTCTTCCGCGTCTTCGCCTTCGCCCTCAGACG
AGTCGGATCTCCCTTTGGGCCGCCTCCCCGCGTCGACTTTAAGACCAATGACTTACAAGGCAGCTGTAGA
TCTTAGCCACTTTTTAAAAGAAAAGGGGGGACTGGAAGGGCTAATTCACTCCCAACGAAGACAAGATCTG
CTTTTTGCTTGTACTGGGTCTCTCTGGTTAGACCAGATCTGAGCCTGGGAGCTCTCTGGCTAACTAGGGA
ACCCACTGCTTAAGCCTCAATAAAGCTTGCCTTGAGTGCTTCAAGTAGTGTGTGCCCGTCTGTTGTGTGA
CTCTGGTAACTAGAGATCCCTCAGACCCTTTTAGTCAGTGTGGAAAATCTCTAGCAGTACGTATAGTAGT
TCATGTCATCTTATTATTCAGTATTTATAACTTGCAAAGAAATGAATATCAGAGAGTGAGAGGAACTTGT
TTATTGCAGCTTATAATGGTTACAAATAAAGCAATAGCATCACAAATTTCACAAATAAAGCATTTTTTTC
ACTGCATTCTAGTTGTGGTTTGTCCAAACTCATCAATGTATCTTATCATGTCTGGCTCTAGCTATCCCGC
CCCTAACTCCGCCCATCCCGCCCCTAACTCCGCCCAGTTCCGCCCATTCTCCGCCCCATGGCTGACTAAT
TTTTTTTATTTATGCAGAGGCCGAGGCCGCCTCGGCCTCTGAGCTATTCCAGAAGTAGTGAGGAGGCTTT
TTTGGAGGCCTAGGGACGTACCCAATTCGCCCTATAGTGAGTCGTATTACGCGCGCTCACTGGCCGTCGT
TTTACAACGTCGTGACTGGGAAAACCCTGGCGTTACCCAACTTAATCGCCTTGCAGCACATCCCCCTTTC
GCCAGCTGGCGTAATAGCGAAGAGGCCCGCACCGATCGCCCTTCCCAACAGTTGCGCAGCCTGAATGGCG
AATGGG
[124 nt withheld, positions 3367-3490]
C
[91 nt withheld, positions 3492-3582]
A
[49 nt withheld, positions 3584-3632]
CCTTTGACGTTGGAGTCCACGTTCTTT
[37 nt withheld, positions 3660-3696]
ACCCTATCTCGGTCTATTCTTTTGATTTATAAGGGATTTTGCCGATTTCGGCCTATTGGTTAAAAAATGA
GCTGATTTAACAAAAATTTAACGCGAATTTTAACAAAATATTAACGCTTACAATTTAGGTGGCACTTTTC
GGGGAAATGTGCGCGGAACCCCTATTTGTTTATTTTTCTAAATACATTCAAATATGTATCCGCTCATGAG
ACAATAACCCTGATAAATGCTTCAATAATATTGAAAAAGGAAGAGTATGAGTATTCAACATTTCCGTGTC
GCCCTTATTCCCTTTTTTGCGGCATTTTGCCTTCCTGTTTTTGCTCACCCAGAAACGCTGGTGAAAGTAA
AAGATGCTGAAGATCAGTTGGGTGCACGAGTGGGTTACATCGAACTGGATCTCAACAGCGGTAAGATCCT
TGAGAGTTTTCGCCCCGAAGAACGTTTTCCAATGATGAGCACTTTTAAAGTTCTGCTATGTGGCGCGGTA
TTATCCCGTATTGACGCCGGGCAAGAGCAACTCGGTCGCCGCATACACTATTCTCAGAATGACTTGGTTG
AGTACTCACCAGTCACAGAAAAGCATCTTACGGATGGCATGACAGTAAGAGAATTATGCAGTGCTGCCAT
AACCATGAGTGATAACACTGCGGCCAACTTACTTCTGACAACGATCGGAGGACCGAAGGAGCTAACCGCT
TTTTTGCACAACATGGGGGATCATGTAACTCGCCTTGATCGTTGGGAACCGGAGCTGAATGAAGCCATAC
CAAACGACGAGCGTGACACCACGATGCCTGTAGCAATGGCAACAACGTTGCGCAAACTATTAACTGGCGA
ACTACTTACTCTAGCTTCCCGGCAACAATTAATAGACTGGATGGAGGCGGATAAAGTTGCAGGACCACTT
CTGCGCTCGGCCCTTCCGGCTGGCTGGTTTATTGCTGATAAATCTGGAGCCGGTGAGCGTGGGTCTCGCG
GTATCATTGCAGCACTGGGGCCAGATGGTAAGCCCTCCCGTATCGTAGTTATCTACACGACGGGGAGTCA
GGCAACTATGGATGAACGAAATAGACAGATCGCTGAGATAGGTGCCTCACTGATTAAGCATTGGTAACTG
TCAGACCAAGTTTACTCATATATACTTTAGATTGATTTAAAACTTCATTTTTAATTTAAAAGGATCTAGG
TGAAGATCCTTTTTGATAATCTCATGACCAAAATCCCTTAACGTGAGTTTTCGTTCCACTGAGCGTCAGA
CCCCGTAGAAAAGATCAAAGGATCTTCTTGAGATCCTTTTTTTCTGCGCGTAATCTGCTGCTTGCAAACA
AAAAAACCACCGCTACCAGCGGTGGTTTGTTTGCCGGATCAAGAGCTACCAACTCTTTTTCCGAAGGTAA
CTGGCTTCAGCAGAGCGCAGATACCAAATACTGTTCTTCTAGTGTAGCCGTAGTTAGGCCACCACTTCAA
GAACTCTGTAGCACCGCCTACATACCTCGCTCTGCTAATCCTGTTACCAGTGGCTGCTGCCAGTGGCGAT
AAGTCGTGTCTTACCGGGTTGGACTCAAGACGATAGTTACCGGATAAGGCGCAGCGGTCGGGCTGAACGG
GGGGTTCGTGCACACAGCCCAGCTTGGAGCGAACGACCTACACCGAACTGAGATACCTACAGCGTGAGCT
ATGAGAAAGCGCCACGCTTCCCGAAGGGAGAAAGGCGGACAGGTATCCGGTAAGCGGCAGGGTCGGAACA
GGAGAGCGCACGAGGGAGCTTCCAGGGGGAAACGCCTGGTATCTTTATAGTCCTGTCGGGTTTCGCCACC
TCTGACTTGAGCGTCGATTTTTGTGATGCTCGTCAGGGGGGCGGAGCCTATGGAAAAACGCCAGCAACGC
GGCCTTTTTACGGTTCCTGGCCTTTTGCTGGCCTTTTGCTCACATGTTCTTTCCTGCGTTATCCCCTGAT
TCTGTGGATAACCGTATTACCGCCTTTGAGTGAGCTGATACCGCTCGCCGCAGCCGAACGACCGAGCGCA
GCGAGTCAGTGAGCGAGGAAGCGGAAGAGCGCCCAATACGCAAACCGCCTCTCCCCGCGCGTTGGCCGAT
TCATTAATGCAGCTGGCACGACAGGTTTCCCGACTGGAAAGCGGGCAGTGAGCGCAACGCAATTAATGTG
AGTTAGCTCACTCATTAGGCACCCCAGGCTTTACACTTTATGCTTCCGGCTCGTATGTTGTGTGGAATTG
TGAGCGGATAACAATTTCACACAGGAAACAGCTATGACCATGATTACGCCAAGCGCGCAATTAACCCTCA
CTAAAGGGAACAAAAGCTGGAGCTGCAAGCTTAATGTAGTCTTATGCAATACTCTTGTAGTCTTGCAACA
TGGTAACGATGAGTTAGCAACATGCCTTACAAGGAGAGAAAAAGCACCGTGCATGCCGATTGGTGGAAGT
AAGGTGGTACGATCGTGCCTTATTAGGAAGGCAACAGACGGGTCTGACATGGATTGGACGAACCACTGAA
TTGCCGCATTGCAGAGATATTGTATTTAAGTGCCTAGCTCGATACATAAACGGGTCTCTCTGGTTAGACC
AGATCTGAGCCTGGGAGCTCTCTGGCTAACTAGGGAACCCACTGCTTAAGCCTCAATAAAGCTTGCCTTG
AGTGCTTCAAGTAGTGTGTGCCCGTCTGTTGTGTGACTCTGGTAACTAGAGATCCCTCAGACCCTTTTAG
TCAGTGTGGAAAATCTCTAGCAGTGGCGCCCGAACAGGGACTTGAAAGCGAAAGGGAAACCAGAGGAGCT
CTCTCGACGCAGGACTCGGCTTGCTGAAGCGCGCACGGCAAGAGGCGAGGGGCGGCGACTGGTGAGTACG
CCAAAAATTTTGACTAGCGGAGGCTAGAAGGAGAGAGATGGGTGCGAGAGCGTCAGTATTAAGCGGGGGA
GAATTAGATCGCGATGGGAAAAAATTCGGTTAAGGCCAGGGGGAAAGAAAAAATATAAATTAAAACATAT
AGTATGGGCAAGCAGGGAGCTAGAACGATTCGCAGTTAATCCTGGCCTGTTAGAAACATCAGAAGGCTGT
AGACAAATACTGGGACAGCTACAACCATCCCTTCAGACAGGATCAGAAGAACTTAGATCATTATATAATA
CAGTAGCAACCCTCTATTGTGTGCATCAAAGGATAGAGATAAAAGACACCAAGGAAGCTTTAGACAAGAT
AGAGGAAGAGCAAAACAAAAGTAAGACCACCGCACAGCAAGCGGCCGCTGATCTTCAGACCTGGAGGAGG
AGATATGAGGGACAATTGGAGAAGTGAATTATATAAATATAAAGTAGTAAAAATTGAACCATTAGGAGTA
GCACCCACCAAGGCAAAGAGAAGAGTGGTGCAGAGAGAAAAAAGAGCAGTGGGAATAGGAGCTTTGTTCC
TTGGGTTCTTGGGAGCAGCAGGAAGCACTATGGGCGCAGCGTCAATGACGCTGACGGTACAGGCCAGACA
ATTATTGTCTGGTATAGTGCAGCAGCAGAACAATTTGCTGAGGGCTATTGAGGCGCAACAGCATCTGTTG
CAACTCACAGTCTGGGGCATCAAGCAGCTCCAGGCAAGAATCCTGGCTGTGGAAAGATACCTAAAGGATC
AACAGCTCCTGGGGATTTGGGGTTGCTCTGGAAAACTCATTTGCACCACTGCTGTGCCTTGGAATGCTAG
TTGGAGTAATAAATCTCTGGAACAGATTTGGAATCACACGACCTGGATGGAGTGGGACAGAGAAATTAAC
AATTACACAAGCTTAATACACTCCTTAATTGAAGAATCGCAAAACCAGCAAGAAAAGAATGAACAAGAAT
TATTGGAATTAGATAAATGGGCAAGTTTGTGGAATTGGTTTAACATAACAAATTGGCTGTGGTATATAAA
ATTATTCATAATGATAGTAGGAGGCTTGGTAGGTTTAAGAATAGTTTTTGCTGTACTTTCTATAGTGAAT
AGAGTTAGGCAGGGATATTCACCATTATCGTTTCAGACCCACCTCCCAACCCCGAGGGGACCCAGAGAGG
GCCTATTTCCCATGATTCCTTCATATTTGCATATACGATACAAGGCTGTTAGAGAGATAATTAGAATTAA
TTTGACTGTAAACACAAAGATATTAGTACAAAATACGTGACGTAGAAAGTAATAATTTCTTGGGTAGTTT
GCAGTTTTAAAATTATGTTTTAAAATGGACTATCATATGCTTACCGTAACTTGAAAGTATTTCGATTTCT
TGGCTTTATATATCTTGTGGAAAGGACGAAACACCGTGCCTGTGAAGCGAAGTCATGTTTTAGAGCTAGA
AATAGCAAGTTAAAATAAGGCTAGTCCGTTATCAACTTGAAAAAGTGGCACCGAGTCGGTGCTTTTTTAA
GCTTGGCGTAACTAGATCTTGAGACAAATGGCAGTATTCATCCACAATTTTAAAAGAAAAGGGGGGATTG
GGGGGTACAGTGCAGGGGAAAGAATAGTAGACATAATAGCAACAGACATACAAACTAAAGAATTACAAAA
ACAAATTACAAAAATTCAAAATTTTCGGGTTTATTACAGGGACAGCAGAGATCCACTTTGGCGCCGGCTC
GAGGGGG
Features (pLannotate 1.2.2; 29 found; start..end, strand, type, name):
     14..80      +  CDS            small t antigen (fragment): SV40 (simian virus 40) small t antigen
    106..317     +  promoter       EF-1α core promoter: core promoter for human elongation factor EF-1α
    318..1256    +  intron         EF-1α intron A: intron upstream of the start codon of human EF-1α
   1278..1877    +  CDS            PuroR (fragment): puromycin N-acetyltransferase; pac from Streptomyces; confers resistance to puromycin
   1893..2481    +  misc_feature   WPRE: woodchuck hepatitis virus posttranscriptional regulatory element
   2532..2551    +  misc_feature   cPPT/CTS (fragment): central polypurine tract and central termination sequence of HIV-1
   2553..2786    +  LTR            3' LTR (ΔU3): self-inactivating 3' long terminal repeat (LTR) from HIV-1
   2864..2985    +  polyA_signal   SV40 poly(A) signal: SV40 polyadenylation signal
   3025..3160    +  rep_origin     SV40 ori: SV40 origin of replication
   3181..3199    -  promoter       T7 promoter: promoter for bacteriophage T7 RNA polymerase
   3207..3362    +  CDS            lacZα (fragment): LacZα fragment of β-galactosidase; lacZ fragment
   3367..3795    +  rep_origin     f1 ori (sequence partly withheld): f1 bacteriophage origin of replication; arrow indicates direction of (+) strand synthesis
   3848..3952    +  promoter       AmpR promoter: bla
   3953..4813    +  CDS            AmpR: β-lactamase; bla; confers resistance to ampicillin, carbenicillin, and related antibiotics
   4984..5572    +  rep_origin     ori: high-copy-number ColE1/pMB1/pBR322/pUC origin of replication
   5755..5847    +  CDS            lacI (fragment): lac repressor; lacI; The lac repressor binds to the lac operator to inhibit transcription in E. coli. This inhibition can be relieved by adding lactose or isopropyl-β-D-thiogalactopyranoside (IPTG).
   5860..5881    +  protein_bind   CAP binding site: CAP binding activates transcription in the presence of cAMP. E. coli catabolite activator protein
   5896..5926    +  promoter       lac promoter: promoter for the E. coli lac operon
   5934..5950    +  protein_bind   lac operator: The lac repressor binds to the lac operator to inhibit transcription in E. coli. This inhibition can be relieved by adding lactose or isopropyl-β-D-thiogalactopyranoside (IPTG). lac repressor encoded by lacI
   5995..6013    +  promoter       T3 promoter: promoter for bacteriophage T3 RNA polymerase
   6041..6267    +  promoter       RSV promoter: Rous sarcoma virus enhancer/promoter
   6268..6448    +  LTR            5' LTR (truncated): truncated 5' long terminal repeat (LTR) from HIV-1
   6495..6620    +  misc_feature   HIV-1 Ψ: packaging signal of human immunodeficiency virus type 1
   6604..6967    +  CDS            HIV-1 gag (fragment): gag protein from human immunodeficiency virus 1; gag
   7113..7346    +  misc_feature   RRE: The Rev response element (RRE) of HIV-1 allows for Rev-dependent mRNA export from the nucleus to the cytoplasm.
   7723..7749    +  CDS            Rev (fragment): human immunodeficiency virus 1 (HIV-1) Rev protein; rev; enhances nuclear export of unspliced and incompletely spliced viral mRNAs
   7753..7993    +  promoter       U6 promoter: RNA polymerase III promoter for human U6 snRNA
   8023..8098    +  misc_RNA       gRNA scaffold: guide RNA scaffold for the Streptococcus pyogenes CRISPR/Cas9 system
   8154..8271    +  misc_feature   cPPT/CTS: central polypurine tract and central termination sequence of HIV-1
