[The description below was written by a language model from this plasmid's Addgene catalogue record and pLannotate feature annotations shown in this document.]
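Description:
PIK3R5 gRNA (BRDN0001146461) is a third-generation lentiviral guide RNA plasmid built on the lentiGuide-Puro backbone and designed to direct Streptococcus pyogenes Cas9 to the human PIK3R5 gene, which encodes the p101 regulatory subunit of PI3K. In bacteria it is maintained as a high-copy plasmid through a ColE1/pUC-type origin and selected with ampicillin via the β-lactamase gene. An f1 origin, an SV40 origin and remnants of lac and phage-promoter cloning sequences are also present in the backbone.

The lentiviral transfer cassette begins with an RSV promoter fused to a truncated HIV-1 5' LTR, which makes genomic RNA production Tat-independent, followed by the Ψ packaging signal with a partial gag sequence, the Rev response element for nuclear export of the unspliced genome, and a cPPT/CTS that aids nuclear import. It ends in a self-inactivating ΔU3 3' LTR, so the integrated provirus lacks LTR promoter activity. Within this frame, a human U6 RNA polymerase III promoter drives the 20-nucleotide PIK3R5-targeting spacer joined to the SpCas9 gRNA scaffold. A separate EF-1α promoter, annotated as the core promoter plus intron A, expresses puromycin N-acetyltransferase for selection of transduced mammalian cells, with a WPRE downstream to enhance transcript expression.

The plasmid carries no Cas9, so it is meant to be used alongside a separate Cas9 lentivirus or in cells already expressing the nuclease. The guide was designed against multiple PIK3R5 reference transcripts and belongs to a human kinome gRNA collection, serving for individual knockout of PIK3R5 or follow-up of screening results.
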