Addgene plasmid #75760: PIK3R5 gRNA (BRDN0001146461)
Purpose: 3rd generation lentiviral gRNA plasmid targeting human PIK3R5
Depositing lab: John Doench & David Root. Depositing organization: Broad Institute. Publication: Optimized sgRNA design to maximize activity and minimize off-target effects of CRISPR-Cas9. Doench JG, Fusi N, Sullender M, Hegde M, Vaimberg EW, Donovan KF, Smith I, Tothova Z, Wilen C, Orchard R, Virgin HW, Listgarten J, Root DE. Nat Biotechnol. 2016 Jan 18. doi: 10.1038/nbt.3437. PubMed 26780180.
Backbone
  Vector backbone: lentiGuide-Puro
  Backbone manufacturer: Zhang Lab (Addgene plasmid # 52963)
  Vector type: Mammalian Expression, Lentiviral, CRISPR
  Selectable markers: Puromycin
Growth in bacteria
  Bacterial resistance: Ampicillin, 100 μg/mL
  Growth temperature: 37°C
  Growth strain: DH5alpha
  Copy number: High Copy
Gene/Insert
  Gene/Insert name: PIK3R5 (alt names: PIK3R5; NM_001142633.2)
  gRNA/shRNA sequence: TGCCTGTGAAGCGAAGTCAT
  Species: H. sapiens (human)
  Entrez Gene: PIK3R5 (a.k.a. F730038I15Rik, FOAP-2, P101-PI3K, p101)
  Promoter: hU6
  Cloning method: Unknown
  Sequencing primers: 5′ U6-F; 3′ pS2-R
Terms and licenses: Academic/Nonprofit Terms; Industry Terms: Not Available to Industry
Depositor comments: The gRNA was designed to target the following Genbank reference sequence(s): NM_001142633.2,NM_001251851.1,NM_001251852.1,NM_001251853.1,NM_001251855.1,NM_014308.3. Note that this plasmid does NOT contain Cas9. It should be used in conjunction with lentiCas9-Blast (Addgene #52962) or otherwise with cell lines already expressing Cas9. Browse the full kinome gRNA library at http://www.addgene.org/pooled-library/broadgpp-human-kinome/ or visit http://www.broadinstitute.org/rnai/public/ for detailed protocols and information.
How to cite: PIK3R5 gRNA (BRDN0001146461) was a gift from John Doench & David Root (Addgene plasmid # 75760 ; http://n2t.net/addgene:75760 ; RRID:Addgene_75760)
