>Addgene plasmid #75760 | PIK3R5 gRNA (BRDN0001146461) | depositor partial sequence | sequence record 143220 | Target Sequence
TGCCTGTGAAGCGAAGTCAT
