>Addgene plasmid #75760 | PIK3R5 gRNA (BRDN0001146461) | addgene partial sequence | sequence record 184513 | hU6-F
CGTGACGTAGAAAGTAATAATTTCTTGGGTAGTTTGCAGTTTTAAAATTATGTTTTAAAATGGACTATCA
TATGCTTACCGTAACTTGAAAGTATTTCGATTTCTTGGCTTTATATATCTTGTGGAAAGGACGAAACACC
GTGCCTGTGAAGCGAAGTCATGTTTTAGAGCTAGAAATAGCAAGTTAAAATAAGGCTAGTCCGTTATCAA
CTTGAAAAAGTGGCACCGAGTCGGTGCTTTTTTAAGCTTGGCGTAACTAGATCTTGAGACAAATGGCAGT
ATTCATCCACAATTTTAAAAGAAAAGGGGGGATTGGGGGGTACAGTGCAGGGGAAAGAATAGTAGACATA
ATAGCAACAGACATACAAACTAAAGAATTACAAAAACAAATTACAAAAATTCAAAATTTTCGGGTTTATT
ACAGGGACAGCAGAGATCCACTTTGGCGCCGGCTCGAGGGGGCCCGGGTGCAAAGATGGATAAAGTTTTA
AACAGAGAGGAATCTTTGCAGCTAATGGACCTTCTAGGTCTTGAAAGGAGTGGGAATTGGCTCCGGTGCC
CGTCAGTGGG
